>Addgene plasmid #211047 | pBiT3.1-C_WDR81:1619-1941 | addgene full sequence | sequence record 426281 | Addgene NGS Result
AAGACGCGTTAATTAAGACGTCGGCAGTGAAAAAAATGCTTTATTTGTGAAATTTGTGATGCTATTGCTT
TATTTGTAACCATTATAAGCTGCAATAAACAAGTTAACAACAACAATTGCATTCATTTTATGTTTCAGGT
TCAGGGGGAGGTGTGGGAGGTTTTTTAAAGCAAGTAAAACCTCTACAAATGTGGTATGGCTGATTATGAT
CCGCGGCCGCAATACGTCGACGTTATCAGCTGACTTCGTACGAGAGCCTAGGATTATGGCGCGCCACTAG
TTATTAATAGTAATCAATTACGGGGTCATTAGTTCATAGCCCATATATGGAGTTCCGCGTTACATAACTT
ACGGTAAATGGCCCGCCTGGCTGACCGCCCAACGACCCCCGCCCATTGACGTCAATAATGACGTATGTTC
CCATAGTAACGCCAATAGGGACTTTCCATTGACGTCAATGGGTGGAGTATTTACGGTAAACTGCCCACTT
GGCAGTACATCAAGTGTATCATATGCCAAGTCCGCCCCCTATTGACGTCAATGACGGTAAATGGCCCGCC
TGGCATTATGCCCAGTACATGACCTTACGGGACTTTCCTACTTGGCAGTACATCTACGTATTAGTCATCG
CTATTACCATGGTGATGCGGTTTTGGCAGTACACCAATGGGCGTGGATAGCGGTTTGACTCACGGGGATT
TCCAAGTCTCCACCCCATTGACGTCAATGGGAGTTTGTTTTGGCACCAAAATCAACGGGACTTTCCAAAA
TGTCGTAATAACCCCGCCCCGTTGACGCAAATGGGCGGTAGGCGTGTACGGTGGGAGGTCTATATAAGCA
GAGCTGGTTTAGTGAACCGTCAGATCACTAGAATCTTTATTGCGGTAGTTTATCACAGTTAAATTGCTAA
CGCAGTCAGTGCTTCTGACACAACAGTCTCGAACTTAAGCTGCAGAAGTTGGTCGTGAGGCACTGGGCAG
GTAAGTATCAAGGTTACAAGACAGGTTTAAGGAGACCAATAGAAACTGGGCTTGTCGAGACAGAGAAGAC
TCTTGCGTTTCTGATAGGCACCTATTGGTCTTACTGACATCCACTTTGCCTTTCTCTCCACAGGTGTCCA
CTCCCAGTTCAATTACAGCTCTTAAGGCTAGAGTATTAATACGACTCACTATAGGGGCGATCGCAACAAG
CTTCGGGAAGATCTGGAGCTAGCGGCGGGGGATCCGGTGGGAATTCGACACCATGGCGTACTGGCAGTAC
GAGATCGGCGTGAGCCAGCAGGATGCCCACTTTCACTTCCACCAGATCCGCCTGCAGAGCTTCCCGGGCC
ACTCGGGGGCCGTCAAGTGCGTGGCACCCCTGAGCAGCGAGGACTTCTTCCTGAGCGGCAGCAAGGATCG
TACCGTGCGCCTCTGGCCGCTGTACAACTACGGCGACGGGACCAGCGAGACGGCCCCACGCCTCGTCTAC
ACCCAGCACCGCAAGAGCGTCTTCTTCGTGGGCCAGCTTGAGGCCCCACAGCACGTGGTGAGCTGTGACG
GGGCTGTGCACGTCTGGGACCCCTTCACAGGGAAGACCCTTCGCACAGTGGAGCCGCTGGACAGCCGGGT
GCCCCTGACTGCGGTGGCTGTCATGCCCGCCCCCCACACCAGCATCACCATGGCCAGCTCTGACTCTACC
CTGCGCTTTGTGGACTGCAGGAAGCCTGGTCTGCAGCACGAGTTCCGACTGGGCGGTGGGCTGAACCCTG
GGCTTGTCCGTGCCCTGGCCATCAGCCCCAGTGGCCGTAGTGTCGTGGCCGGCTTCTCCTCAGGCTTCAT
GGTGCTCCTGGACACCCGCACGGGCCTGGTTCTGCGAGGCTGGCCAGCCCACGAGGGGGACATTCTGCAG
ATCAAGGCGGTGGAGGGCAGCGTCCTGGTCAGCTCCTCCTCTGACCATTCCTTGACCGTCTGGAAGGAGC
TGGAGCAGAAGCCCACCCATCACTACAAGTCAGCATCCGACCCCATCCACACCTTTGACCTGTACGGCAG
TGAGGTGGTCACTGGCACCGTGTCCAACAAGATTGGCGTCTGCTCCCTGCTTGAGCCACCCTCGCAGGCC
ACCACGAAGCTCAGCTCTGAGAACTTCCGCGGCACGCTCACCAGCCTGGCCTTGCTGCCCACTAAACGCC
ACCTCCTGCTGGGCTCAGACAACGGGGTTATCCGCCTCCTGGCAGGCTCGAGCGGTGGGAGCTCCGGTGT
GAGCGGCTGGCGGCTGTTCAAGAAGATTAGCTAAGTTTAAACGGCCGCGACTCTAGACTGCAGGCATGCA
AGCTGATTTGGCTGCTGCCACCGCTGAGCAAGGCCGCTTCGAGCAGACATGATAAGATACATTGATGAGT
TTGGACAAACCACAACTAGAATGCAGTGAAAAAAATGCTTTATTTGTGAAATTTGTGATGCTATTGCTTT
ATTTGTAACCATTATAAGCTGCAATAAACAAGTTAACAACAACAATTGCATTCATTTTATGTTTCAGGTT
CAGGGGGAGATGTGGGAGGTTTTTTTAAGCAAGTAAAACCTCTACAAATGTGGTAAAATCTTAATTAAGA
CTTCTAATATAACTTCGTATAGCATACATTATACGAAGTTATGGTTCCACTGTTGACAATTAATCATCGG
CATAGTATATCGGCATAGTATAATACGACAAGGTGAGGAACTAAACCCAGGAGGCAGATCATGATTGAAC
AAGATGGATTGCACGCAGGTTCTCCGGCCGCTTGGGTGGAGAGGCTATTCGGCTATGACTGGGCACAACA
GACAATCGGCTGCTCTGATGCCGCCGTGTTCCGGCTGTCAGCGCAGGGGCGCCCGGTTCTTTTTGTCAAG
ACCGACCTGTCCGGTGCCCTGAATGAACTGCAGGACGAGGCAGCGCGGCTATCGTGGCTGGCCACGACGG
GCGTTCCTTGCGCAGCTGTGCTCGACGTTGTCACTGAAGCGGGAAGGGACTGGCTGCTATTGGGCGAAGT
GCCGGGGCAGGATCTCCTGTCATCTCACCTTGCTCCTGCCGAGAAAGTATCCATCATGGCTGATGCAATG
CGGCGGCTGCATACGCTTGATCCGGCTACCTGCCCATTCGACCACCAAGCGAAACATCGCATCGAGCGAG
CACGTACTCGGATGGAAGCCGGTCTTGTCGATCAGGATGATCTGGACGAAGAGCATCAGGGGCTCGCGCC
AGCCGAACTGTTCGCCAGGCTCAAGGCGCGCATGCCCGACGGCGAGGATCTCGTCGTGACCCATGGCGAT
GCCTGCTTGCCGAATATCATGGTGGAAAATGGCCGCTTTTCTGGATTCATCGACTGTGGCCGGCTGGGTG
TGGCGGACCGCTATCAGGACATAGCGTTGGCTACCCGTGATATTGCTGAAGAGCTTGGCGGCGAATGGGC
TGACCGCTTCCTCGTGCTTTACGGTATCGCCGCTCCCGATTCGCAGCGCATCGCCTTCTATCGCCTTCTT
GACGAGTTCTTCTGATTCGAAATGACCGACCAAGCGACGCCCAACCGGTATCAGCTCACTCAAAGGCGGT
AATACGGTTATCCACAGAATCAGGGGATAACGCAGGAAAGAACATGTGAGCAAAAGGCCAGCAAAAGGCC
AGGAACCGTAAAAAGGCCGCGTTGCTGGCGTTTTTCCATAGGCTCCGCCCCCCTGACGAGCATCACAAAA
ATCGACGCTCAAGTCAGAGGTGGCGAAACCCGACAGGACTATAAAGATACCAGGCGTTTCCCCCTGGAAG
CTCCCTCGTGCGCTCTCCTGTTCCGACCCTGCCGCTTACCGGATACCTGTCCGCCTTTCTCCCTTCGGGA
AGCGTGGCGCTTTCTCATAGCTCACGCTGTAGGTATCTCAGTTCGGTGTAGGTCGTTCGCTCCAAGCTGG
GCTGTGTGCACGAACCCCCCGTTCAGCCCGACCGCTGCGCCTTATCCGGTAACTATCGTCTTGAGTCCAA
CCCGGTAAGACACGACTTATCGCCACTGGCAGCAGCCACTGGTAACAGGATTAGCAGAGCGAGGTATGTA
GGCGGTGCTACAGAGTTCTTGAAGTGGTGGCCTAACTACGGCTACACTAGAAGGACAGTATTTGGTATCT
GCGCTCTGCTGAAGCCAGTTACCTTCGGAAAAAGAGTTGGTAGCTCTTGATCCGGCAAACAAACCACCGC
TGGTAGCGGTGGTTTTTTTGTTTGCAAGCAGCAGATTACGCGCAGAAAAAAAGGATTTCAAGAAGATCCT
TTGATCTTTTCTACGGGGTCTGACGCTCAGTGGAACGAAAACTCACGTTAAGGGATTTTGGTCATGAGAT
TATCAAAAAGGATCTTCACCTAGATCCTTTTATAGTCCGGAATCGTCACACAAAAAACCAACACACAGAT
GTAATGAAAATAAAGATATTTTATTGCGGCCATCGTGATGGCTAGAGTTTAGCCCTCCCACACATAACCA
GAGGGCAGCAATTCACGAATCCCAACTGCCGTCGGCTGTCCATCACTGTCCTTCACTATGGCTTTGATCC
CAGGATGCAGATCGAGAAGCACCTGTCGGCACCGTCCGCAGGGGCTCAAGATGCCCCTGTTCTCATTTCC
GATCGCGACGATACAAGTCAGGTTGCCAGCTGCCGCAGCAGCAGCAGTGCCCAGCACCACGAGTTCTGCA
CAAGGTCCCCCAGTAAAATGATATACATTGACACCAGTGAAGATGCGGCCGTCGCTAGAGAGAGCTGCGC
TGGCGACGCTGTAGTCTTCAGAGATGGGGATGCTGTTGATTGTAGCCGTTGCTCTTTCAATGAGGGTGGA
TTCTTCTTGAGACAAAGGCTTGGCCATGGTGGCGCTAGTGTCAGAAGAATCGAGCTTTTTGCAAAAGCCT
AGGCCTCCAAAAAAGCCTCCTCACTACTTCTGGAATAGCTCAGAGGCCGAGGCGGCCTCGGCCTCTGCAT
AAATAAAAAAAATTAGTCAGCCATGGGGCGGAGAATGGGCGGAACTGGGCGGAGTTAGGGGCGGGATGGG
CGGAGTTAGGGGCGGGACTATGGTTGCTGACTAATTGAGATGCATGCTTTGCATACTTCTGCCTGCTGGG
GAGCCTGGGGACTTTCCACACCCTAACTGACACACATTCCACAGCTGGTTCTTTCCGCCTCAGAAGGTAC
CTAACCAAGTTCCTCTTTCAGAGGTTATTTCAGGCCATGGTGCTGCGC
Features (pLannotate 1.2.2; 17 found; start..end, strand, type, name):
     24..105     -  polyA_signal   SV40 poly(A) signal: SV40 polyadenylation signal
    128..211     -  CDS            large T antigen (fragment): large T antigen from SV40 (simian virus 40)
    276..641     +  enhancer       CMV enhancer: human cytomegalovirus immediate early enhancer
    643..842     +  promoter       CMV promoter: human cytomegalovirus (CMV) immediate early promoter
    981..1113    +  intron         chimeric intron: chimera between introns from human β-globin and immunoglobulin heavy chain genes
   1157..1175    +  promoter       T7 promoter: promoter for bacteriophage T7 RNA polymerase
   1243..2214    +  CDS            WDR81 (fragment): WDR81_HUMAN - Experimental evidence at protein level: Swiss-Prot protein existence level 1. Functions as a negative regulator of the PI3 kinase/PI3K activity associated with endosomal membranes via BECN1, a core subunit of the PI3K complex. By modifying the phosphatidylinositol 3- phosphate/PtdInsP3 content of endosomal membranes may regulate endosome fusion, recycling, sorting and early to late endosome transport (PubMed:26783301). It is for instance, required for the delivery of cargos like BST2/tetherin from early to late endosome and thereby participates indirectly to their degradation by
   2310..2337    +  CDS            SET1 (fragment): solubility-enhancement tag derived from T7 phage gene 10B
   2363..2484    -  polyA_signal   SV40 poly(A) signal: SV40 polyadenylation signal
   2507..2575    -  CDS            large T antigen (fragment): large T antigen from SV40 (simian virus 40)
   2599..2632    +  protein_bind   loxP: Cre-mediated recombination occurs in the 8-bp core sequence (GCATACAT). Cre recombinase
   2642..2689    +  promoter       EM7 promoter: synthetic bacterial promoter&nbsp
   2721..3512    +  CDS            neo: KKA2_KLEPN - Also known as kan, nptII. Experimental evidence at protein level: Swiss-Prot protein existence level 1. Resistance to kanamycin, neomycin, paromomycin, ribostamycin, butirosin and gentamicin B. From Klebsiella pneumoniae.
   3673..4261    -  rep_origin     ori: high-copy-number ColE1/pMB1/pBR322/pUC origin of replication
   4387..4435    -  polyA_signal   poly(A) signal: synthetic polyadenylation signal
   4459..4857    -  CDS            BSD: blasticidin S deaminase; Aspergillus terreus BSD; confers resistance to blasticidin
   4896..5106    -  promoter       SV40 promoter: SV40 early promoter
