[The description below was written by a language model from this plasmid's Addgene catalogue record and pLannotate feature annotations shown in this document.]
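Description:
pBiT3.1-C_WDR81:1619-1941 is a mammalian expression plasmid built on the Promega pBiT3.1-C backbone. It produces a fragment of human WDR81, residues A1619 to A1941 (wild type, 969 bp), fused at its C terminus to the HiBiT peptide through a short glycine/serine linker. The fragment was derived from a Mammalian Gene Collection cDNA clone and inserted by ligation-independent cloning between EcoRI and XhoI sites, both of which are retained. Transcription is driven by the CMV immediate-early enhancer and promoter, followed by a chimeric β-globin/immunoglobulin intron that generally improves mRNA processing and expression. A T7 promoter sits just upstream of the coding region and serves as a sequencing primer site, and an SV40 polyadenylation signal follows the fusion. The automated annotation does not label HiBiT itself. The short "SET1" hit downstream of the insert and the small "large T antigen" fragments beside the SV40 poly(A) regions look like incidental matches rather than functional parts.

In bacteria the plasmid replicates from a high-copy ColE1/pUC-type origin and is selected with kanamycin, using a neo (nptII) gene under the bacterial EM7 promoter; a loxP site lies just upstream of this cassette. The catalogue entry lists neomycin/G418 as the mammalian selectable marker. However, the feature table shows no eukaryotic promoter annotated at neo and instead shows a separate SV40 early promoter–blasticidin S deaminase cassette with a synthetic poly(A) signal, so the two sources disagree on this point.

HiBiT is a small peptide that complements the LgBiT protein to reconstitute NanoLuc luciferase, which allows luminescent detection of the tagged protein. The construct comes from a study evaluating the ligandability of WD40 repeat proteins, but the record does not state which specific assay it was used in.
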