Addgene plasmid #211047: pBiT3.1-C_WDR81:1619-1941
Purpose: Mammalian expression of human WDR81 fragment A1619 to A1941. C-terminal HiBiT tag.
Depositing lab: Cheryl Arrowsmith. Depositing organization: University of Toronto. Publication: A Target Class Ligandability Evaluation of WD40 Repeat-Containing Proteins. Ackloo S, Li F, Szewczyk M, Seitova A, Loppnau P, Zeng H, Xu J, Ahmad S, Arnautova YA, Baghaie AJ, Beldar S, Bolotokova A, Centrella PA, Chau I, Clark MA, Cuozzo JW, Dehghani-Tafti S, Disch JS, Dong A, Dumas A, Feng JA, Ghiabi P, Gibson E, Gilmer J, Goldman B, Green SR, Guie MA, Guilinger JP, Harms N, Herasymenko O, Houliston S, Hutchinson A, Kearnes S, Keefe AD, Kimani SW, Kramer T, Kutera M, Kwak HA, Lento C, Li Y, Liu J, Loup J, Machado RAC, Mulhern CJ, Perveen S, Righetto GL, Riley P, Shrestha S, Sigel EA, Silva M, Sintchak MD, Slakman BL, Taylor RD, Thompson J, Torng W, Underkoffler C, von Rechenberg M, Walsh RT, Watson I, Wilson DJ, Wolf E, Yadav M, Yazdi AK, Zhang J, Zhang Y, Santhakumar V, Edwards AM, Barsyte-Lovejoy D, Schapira M, Brown PJ, Halabelian L, Arrowsmith CH. J Med Chem. 2025 Jan 23;68(2):1092-1112. doi: 10.1021/acs.jmedchem.4c02010. Epub 2024 Nov 4. PubMed 39495097.
Backbone
  Vector backbone: pBiT3.1-C
  Backbone manufacturer: Promega
  Vector type: Mammalian Expression
  Selectable markers: Neomycin (select with G418)
Growth in bacteria
  Bacterial resistance: Kanamycin, 50 μg/mL
  Growth temperature: 37°C
  Growth strain: DH5alpha
  Copy number: High Copy
Gene/Insert
  Gene/Insert name: WDR81:A1619-A1941
  Species: H. sapiens (human)
  Insert size (bp): 969
  Mutation: wild type
  Entrez Gene: WDR81 (a.k.a. CAMRQ2, HYC3, PPP1R166, SORF-2)
  Promoter: CMV
  Tag / fusion protein: GSSGGSSGVSGWRLFKKIS (C terminal on insert)
  Cloning method: Ligation Independent Cloning
  Sequencing primers: 5′ T7; 3′ TTGCTCAGCGGTGGCAGCAG
Resource information
  A portion of this plasmid was derived from a plasmid made by: Mammalian Gene Collection (BC114568)
Terms and licenses: Academic/Nonprofit Terms; Industry Terms: Not Available to Industry
Depositor comments: 5' Cloning Site: EcoR1 (not destroyed), 3' Cloning Site: Xho1 (not destroyed).
How to cite: pBiT3.1-C_WDR81:1619-1941 was a gift from Cheryl Arrowsmith (Addgene plasmid # 211047 ; http://n2t.net/addgene:211047 ; RRID:Addgene_211047)
