>Addgene plasmid #211047 | pBiT3.1-C_WDR81:1619-1941 | depositor partial sequence | sequence record 411574 | Insert sequence
ATGGCGTACTGGCAGTACGAGATCGGCGTGAGCCAGCAGGATGCCCACTTTCACTTCCACCAGATCCGCC
TGCAGAGCTTCCCGGGCCACTCGGGGGCCGTCAAGTGCGTGGCACCCCTGAGCAGCGAGGACTTCTTCCT
GAGCGGCAGCAAGGATCGTACCGTGCGCCTCTGGCCGCTGTACAACTACGGCGACGGGACCAGCGAGACG
GCCCCACGCCTCGTCTACACCCAGCACCGCAAGAGCGTCTTCTTCGTGGGCCAGCTTGAGGCCCCACAGC
ACGTGGTGAGCTGTGACGGGGCTGTGCACGTCTGGGACCCCTTCACAGGGAAGACCCTTCGCACAGTGGA
GCCGCTGGACAGCCGGGTGCCCCTGACTGCGGTGGCTGTCATGCCCGCCCCCCACACCAGCATCACCATG
GCCAGCTCTGACTCTACCCTGCGCTTTGTGGACTGCAGGAAGCCTGGTCTGCAGCACGAGTTCCGACTGG
GCGGTGGGCTGAACCCTGGGCTTGTCCGTGCCCTGGCCATCAGCCCCAGTGGCCGTAGTGTCGTGGCCGG
CTTCTCCTCAGGCTTCATGGTGCTCCTGGACACCCGCACGGGCCTGGTTCTGCGAGGCTGGCCAGCCCAC
GAGGGGGACATTCTGCAGATCAAGGCGGTGGAGGGCAGCGTCCTGGTCAGCTCCTCCTCTGACCATTCCT
TGACCGTCTGGAAGGAGCTGGAGCAGAAGCCCACCCATCACTACAAGTCAGCATCCGACCCCATCCACAC
CTTTGACCTGTACGGCAGTGAGGTGGTCACTGGCACCGTGTCCAACAAGATTGGCGTCTGCTCCCTGCTT
GAGCCACCCTCGCAGGCCACCACGAAGCTCAGCTCTGAGAACTTCCGCGGCACGCTCACCAGCCTGGCCT
TGCTGCCCACTAAACGCCACCTCCTGCTGGGCTCAGACAACGGGGTTATCCGCCTCCTGGCA
